>Addgene plasmid #237340 | pEGFPc1 PTEN C124S | addgene full sequence | sequence record 473614 | Addgene NGS Result
GGGACTTTCCAAAATGTCGTAACAACTCCGCCCCATTGACGCAAATGGGCGGTAGGCGTGTACGGTGGGA
GGTCTATATAAGCAGAGCTGGTTTAGTGAACCGTCAGATCCGCTAGCGCTACCGGTCGCCACCATGGTGA
GCAAGGGCGAGGAGCTGTTCACCGGGGTGGTGCCCATCCTGGTCGAGCTGGACGGCGACGTAAACGGCCA
CAAGTTCAGCGTGTCCGGCGAGGGCGAGGGCGATGCCACCTACGGCAAGCTGACCCTGAAGTTCATCTGC
ACCACCGGCAAGCTGCCCGTGCCCTGGCCCACCCTCGTGACCACCCTGACCTACGGCGTGCAGTGCTTCA
GCCGCTACCCCGACCACATGAAGCAGCACGACTTCTTCAAGTCCGCCATGCCCGAAGGCTACGTCCAGGA
GCGCACCATCTTCTTCAAGGACGACGGCAACTACAAGACCCGCGCCGAGGTGAAGTTCGAGGGCGACACC
CTGGTGAACCGCATCGAGCTGAAGGGCATCGACTTCAAGGAGGACGGCAACATCCTGGGGCACAAGCTGG
AGTACAACTACAACAGCCACAACGTCTATATCATGGCCGACAAGCAGAAGAACGGCATCAAGGTGAACTT
CAAGATCCGCCACAACATCGAGGACGGCAGCGTGCAGCTCGCCGACCACTACCAGCAGAACACCCCCATC
GGCGACGGCCCCGTGCTGCTGCCCGACAACCACTACCTGAGCACCCAGTCCGCCCTGAGCAAAGACCCCA
ACGAGAAGCGCGATCACATGGTCCTGCTGGAGTTCGTGACCGCCGCCGGGATCACTCTCGGCATGGACGA
GCTGTACAAGTCCGGCCGGACTCAGATCTCGAGCTCAAGCTTCGAATTCATGACAGCCATCATCAAAGAG
ATCGTTAGCAGAAACAAAAGGAGATATCAAGAGGATGGATTCGACTTAGACTTGACCTATATTTATCCAA
ACATTATTGCTATGGGATTTCCTGCAGAAAGACTTGAAGGCGTATACAGGAACAATATTGATGATGTAGT
AAGGTTTTTGGATTCAAAGCATAAAAACCATTACAAGATATACAATCTTTGTGCTGAAAGACATTATGAC
ACCGCCAAATTTAATTGCAGAGTTGCACAATATCCTTTTGAAGACCATAACCCACCACAGCTAGAACTTA
TCAAACCCTTTTGTGAAGATCTTGACCAATGGCTAAGTGAAGATGACAATCATGTTGCAGCAATTCACTC
TAAAGCTGGAAAGGGACGAACTGGTGTAATGATATGTGCATATTTATTACATCGGGGCAAATTTTTAAAG
GCACAAGAGGCCCTAGATTTCTATGGGGAAGTAAGGACCAGAGACAAAAAGGGAGTAACTATTCCCAGTC
AGAGGCGCTATGTGTATTATTATAGCTACCTGTTAAAGAATCATCTGGATTATAGACCAGTGGCACTGTT
GTTTCACAAGATGATGTTTGAAACTATTCCAATGTTCAGTGGCGGAACTTGCAATCCTCAGTTTGTGGTC
TGCCAGCTAAAGGTGAAGATATATTCCTCCAATTCAGGACCCACACGACGGGAAGACAAGTTCATGTACT
TTGAGTTCCCTCAGCCGTTACCTGTGTGTGGTGATATCAAAGTAGAGTTCTTCCACAAACAGAACAAGAT
GCTAAAAAAGGACAAAATGTTTCACTTTTGGGTAAATACATTCTTCATACCAGGACCAGAGGAAACCTCA
GAAAAAGTAGAAAATGGAAGTCTGTGTGATCAAGAAATCGATAGCATTTGCAGTATAGAGCGTGCAGATA
ATGACAAGGAATATCTAGTACTTACTTTAACAAAAAATGATCTTGACAAAGCAAATAAAGACAAAGCCAA
CCGATACTTTTCTCCAAATTTTAAGGTGAAGCTGTACTTCACAAAAACAGTAGAGGAGCCGTCAAATCCA
GAGGCTAGCAGTTCAACTTCTGTAACACCAGATGTTAGTGACAATGAACCTGATCATTATAGATATTCTG
ACACCACTGACTCTGATCCAGAGAATGAACCTTTTGATGAAGATCAGCATACACAAATTACAAAAGTCTG
ACGCGGCCGCTCGAGCATGCATCTAGAGGGCCCGGGATCCACCGGATCTAGATAACTGATCATAATCAGC
CATACCACATTTGTAGAGGTTTTACTTGCTTTAAAAAACCTCCCACACCTCCCCCTGAACCTGAAACATA
AAATGAATGCAATTGTTGTTGTTAACTTGTTTATTGCAGCTTATAATGGTTACAAATAAAGCAATAGCAT
CACAAATTTCACAAATAAAGCATTTTTTTCACTGCATTCTAGTTGTGGTTTGTCCAAACTCATCAATGTA
TCTTAACGCGTAAATTGTAAGCGTTAATATTTTGTTAAAATTCGCGTTAAATTTTTGTTAAATCAGCTCA
TTTTTTAACCAATAGGCCGAAATCGGCAAAATCCCTTATAAATCAAAAGAATAGACCGAGATAGGGT
[37 nt withheld, positions 2518-2554]
AAAGAACGTGGACTCCAACGTCAAAGG
[49 nt withheld, positions 2582-2630]
T
[91 nt withheld, positions 2632-2722]
G
[124 nt withheld, positions 2724-2847]
CAGGTGGCACTTTTCGGGGAAATGTGCGCGGAACCCCTATTTGTTTATTTTTCTAAATACATTCAAATAT
GTATCCGCTCATGAGACAATAACCCTGATAAATGCTTCAATAATATTGAAAAAGGAAGAGTCCTGAGGCG
GAAAGAACCAGCTGTGGAATGTGTGTCAGTTAGGGTGTGGAAAGTCCCCAGGCTCCCCAGCAGGCAGAAG
TATGCAAAGCATGCATCTCAATTAGTCAGCAACCAGGTGTGGAAAGTCCCCAGGCTCCCCAGCAGGCAGA
AGTATGCAAAGCATGCATCTCAATTAGTCAGCAACCATAGTCCCGCCCCTAACTCCGCCCATCCCGCCCC
TAACTCCGCCCAGTTCCGCCCATTCTCCGCCCCATGGCTGACTAATTTTTTTTATTTATGCAGAGGCCGA
GGCCGCCTCGGCCTCTGAGCTATTCCAGAAGTAGTGAGGAGGCTTTTTTGGAGGCCTAGGCTTTTGCAAA
GATCGATCAAGAGACAGGATGAGGATCGTTTCGCATGATTGAACAAGATGGATTGCACGCAGGTTCTCCG
GCCGCTTGGGTGGAGAGGCTATTCGGCTATGACTGGGCACAACAGACAATCGGCTGCTCTGATGCCGCCG
TGTTCCGGCTGTCAGCGCAGGGGCGCCCGGTTCTTTTTGTCAAGACCGACCTGTCCGGTGCCCTGAATGA
ACTGCAAGACGAGGCAGCGCGGCTATCGTGGCTGGCCACGACGGGCGTTCCTTGCGCAGCTGTGCTCGAC
GTTGTCACTGAAGCGGGAAGGGACTGGCTGCTATTGGGCGAAGTGCCGGGGCAGGATCTCCTGTCATCTC
ACCTTGCTCCTGCCGAGAAAGTATCCATCATGGCTGATGCAATGCGGCGGCTGCATACGCTTGATCCGGC
TACCTGCCCATTCGACCACCAAGCGAAACATCGCATCGAGCGAGCACGTACTCGGATGGAAGCCGGTCTT
GTCGATCAGGATGATCTGGACGAAGAGCATCAGGGGCTCGCGCCAGCCGAACTGTTCGCCAGGCTCAAGG
CGAGCATGCCCGACGGCGAGGATCTCGTCGTGACCCATGGCGATGCCTGCTTGCCGAATATCATGGTGGA
AAATGGCCGCTTTTCTGGATTCATCGACTGTGGCCGGCTGGGTGTGGCGGACCGCTATCAGGACATAGCG
TTGGCTACCCGTGATATTGCTGAAGAGCTTGGCGGCGAATGGGCTGACCGCTTCCTCGTGCTTTACGGTA
TCGCCGCTCCCGATTCGCAGCGCATCGCCTTCTATCGCCTTCTTGACGAGTTCTTCTGAGCGGGACTCTG
GGGTTCGAAATGACCGACCAAGCGACGCCCAACCTGCCATCACGAGATTTCGATTCCACCGCCGCCTTCT
ATGAAAGGTTGGGCTTCGGAATCGTTTTCCGGGACGCCGGCTGGATGATCCTCCAGCGCGGGGATCTCAT
GCTGGAGTTCTTCGCCCACCCTAGGGGGAGGCTAACTGAAACACGGAAGGAGACAATACCGGAAGGAACC
CGCGCTATGACGGCAATAAAAAGACAGAATAAAACGCACGGTGTTGGGTCGTTTGTTCATAAACGCGGGG
TTCGGTCCCAGGGCTGGCACTCTGTCGATACCCCACCGAGACCCCATTGGGGCCAATACGCCCGCGTTTC
TTCCTTTTCCCCACCCCACCCCCCAAGTTCGGGTGAAGGCCCAGGGCTCGCAGCCAACGTCGGGGCGGCA
GGCCCTGCCATAGCCTCAGGTTACTCATATATACTTTAGATTGATTTAAAACTTCATTTTTAATTTAAAA
GGATCTAGGTGAAGATCCTTTTTGATAATCTCATGACCAAAATCCCTTAACGTGAGTTTTCGTTCCACTG
AGCGTCAGACCCCGTAGAAAAGATCAAAGGATCTTCTTGAGATCCTTTTTTTCTGCGCGTAATCTGCTGC
TTGCAAACAAAAAAACCACCGCTACCAGCGGTGGTTTGTTTGCCGGATCAAGAGCTACCAACTCTTTTTC
CGAAGGTAACTGGCTTCAGCAGAGCGCAGATACCAAATACTGTTCTTCTAGTGTAGCCGTAGTTAGGCCA
CCACTTCAAGAACTCTGTAGCACCGCCTACATACCTCGCTCTGCTAATCCTGTTACCAGTGGCTGCTGCC
AGTGGCGATAAGTCGTGTCTTACCGGGTTGGACTCAAGACGATAGTTACCGGATAAGGCGCAGCGGTCGG
GCTGAACGGGGGGTTCGTGCACACAGCCCAGCTTGGAGCGAACGACCTACACCGAACTGAGATACCTACA
GCGTGAGCTATGAGAAAGCGCCACGCTTCCCGAAGGGAGAAAGGCGGACAGGTATCCGGTAAGCGGCAGG
GTCGGAACAGGAGAGCGCACGAGGGAGCTTCCAGGGGGAAACGCCTGGTATCTTTATAGTCCTGTCGGGT
TTCGCCACCTCTGACTTGAGCGTCGATTTTTGTGATGCTCGTCAGGGGGGCGGAGCCTATGGAAAAACGC
CAGCAACGCGGCCTTTTTACGGTTCCTGGCCTTTTGCTGGCCTTTTGCTCACATGTTCTTTCCTGCGTTA
TCCCCTGATTCTGTGGATAACCGTATTACCGCCATGCATTAGTTATTAATAGTAATCAATTACGGGGTCA
TTAGTTCATAGCCCATATATGGAGTTCCGCGTTACATAACTTACGGTAAATGGCCCGCCTGGCTGACCGC
CCAACGACCCCCGCCCATTGACGTCAATAATGACGTATGTTCCCATAGTAACGCCAATAGGGACTTTCCA
TTGACGTCAATGGGTGGAGTATTTACGGTAAACTGCCCACTTGGCAGTACATCAAGTGTATCATATGCCA
AGTACGCCCCCTATTGACGTCAATGACGGTAAATGGCCCGCCTGGCATTATGCCCAGTACATGACCTTAT
GGGACTTTCCTACTTGGCAGTACATCTACGTATTAGTCATCGCTATTACCATGGTGATGCGGTTTTGGCA
GTACATCAATGGGCGTGGATAGCGGTTTGACTCACGGGGATTTCCAAGTCTCCACCCCATTGACGTCAAT
GGGAGTTTGTTTTGGCACCAAAATCAAC
Features (pLannotate 1.2.2; 16 found; start..end, strand, type, name):
    134..850     +  CDS            EGFP: EGFP is a basic (constitutively fluorescent) green fluorescent protein published in 1996, derived from Aequorea victoria. It is reported to be a rapidly-maturing weak dimer with moderate acid sensitivity.
    856..889     +  misc_feature   MCS (fragment): multiple cloning site
    890..2098    +  CDS            PTEN: PTEN_HUMAN - Also known as MMAC1, TEP1. Experimental evidence at protein level: Swiss-Prot protein existence level 1. [Isoform alpha]: Functional kinase, like isoform 1 it antagonizes the PI3K-AKT/PKB signaling pathway. Plays a role in mitochondrial energetic metabolism by promoting COX activity and ATP production, via collaboration with isoform 1 in increasing protein levels of PINK1. From Homo sapiens (Human).
   2128..2145    +  misc_feature   MCS (fragment): multiple cloning site
   2157..2241    +  CDS            large T antigen (fragment): large T antigen from SV40 (simian virus 40)
   2264..2385    +  polyA_signal   SV40 poly(A) signal: SV40 polyadenylation signal
   2419..2847    -  rep_origin     f1 ori (sequence partly withheld): f1 bacteriophage origin of replication; arrow indicates direction of (+) strand synthesis
   2874..2978    +  promoter       AmpR promoter: bla
   2980..3337    +  promoter       SV40 promoter: SV40 enhancer and early promoter
   3372..4166    +  CDS            NeoR/KanR: aminoglycoside phosphotransferase from Tn5; aph(3')-II (or nptII); confers resistance to neomycin, kanamycin, and G418 (Geneticin®)
   4187..4339    +  CDS            ble (fragment): BLE_KLEPN - Experimental evidence at protein level: Swiss-Prot protein existence level 1. Binding protein with a strong affinity to the bleomycin family of antibiotics. Binds to CL990; an antimitotic-antibiotic compound. From Klebsiella pneumoniae.
   4398..4445    +  polyA_signal   HSV TK poly(A) signal: herpes simplex virus thymidine kinase polyadenylation signal (Cole and Stacy, 1985)
   4536..4552    -  polyA_signal   bGH poly(A) signal (fragment): bovine growth hormone polyadenylation signal
   4774..5362    +  rep_origin     ori: high-copy-number ColE1/pMB1/pBR322/pUC origin of replication
   5537..5840    +  enhancer       CMV enhancer: human cytomegalovirus immediate early enhancer
   5841..89      +  promoter       CMV promoter (across the origin): human cytomegalovirus (CMV) immediate early promoter
