[The description below was written by a language model from this plasmid's Addgene catalogue record and pLannotate feature annotations shown in this document.]
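Description:
pEGFPc1 PTEN C124S is a mammalian expression plasmid of about 6 kb, built on the pEGFPc1 backbone and intended for transient overexpression of a GFP-tagged human PTEN mutant. The CMV immediate-early enhancer and promoter drive an EGFP coding sequence. This is followed by a short remnant of the multiple cloning site and then the human PTEN open reading frame, an arrangement consistent with an N-terminal EGFP–PTEN fusion protein. An SV40 polyadenylation signal terminates the transcript. The insert carries the C124S substitution. This replaces the catalytic cysteine in the phosphatase active site and is widely used as a phosphatase-dead form of PTEN. The record itself lists only the mutation and gives no functional consequence. The restriction sites used for cloning are not recorded.

In bacteria the plasmid is maintained at high copy through a ColE1/pUC-type origin and selected with kanamycin. The resistance gene is the Tn5 aminoglycoside phosphotransferase (NeoR/KanR), placed behind tandem bacterial (bla) and SV40 early promoters and followed by an HSV TK polyadenylation signal. The same cassette can therefore confer G418 resistance in mammalian cells, should stable selection be wanted. An f1 origin is also present and allows single-stranded DNA production. The short fragments annotated as large T antigen, ble and bGH poly(A) appear to be partial matches to backbone sequence rather than functional elements.

The construct suits experiments that compare catalytically impaired PTEN with the wild-type protein while following expression and localisation by green fluorescence. The associated publication concerns PTEN's role in counteracting FBXL2 to promote IP3R3- and calcium-mediated apoptosis.
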