Addgene plasmid #237340: pEGFPc1 PTEN C124S
Purpose: transient overexpression in mammalian cells
Depositing lab: Michele Pagano. Depositing organization: NYU Grossman School of Medicine. Publication: PTEN counteracts FBXL2 to promote IP3R3- and Ca(2+)-mediated apoptosis limiting tumour growth. Kuchay S, Giorgi C, Simoneschi D, Pagan J, Missiroli S, Saraf A, Florens L, Washburn MP, Collazo-Lorduy A, Castillo-Martin M, Cordon-Cardo C, Sebti SM, Pinton P, Pagano M. Nature. 2017 Jun 22;546(7659):554-558. doi: 10.1038/nature22965. Epub 2017 Jun 14. PubMed 28614300.
Backbone
  Vector backbone: pEGFPc1
  Vector type: Mammalian Expression
Growth in bacteria
  Bacterial resistance: Kanamycin, 50 μg/mL
  Growth temperature: 37°C
  Growth strain: DH5alpha
  Copy number: High Copy
Gene/Insert
  Gene/Insert name: PTEN
  Species: H. sapiens (human)
  Mutation: C124S
  Entrez Gene: PTEN (a.k.a. 10q23del, BZS, CWS1, DEC, GLM2, MHAM, MMAC1, PTEN1, PTENbeta, TEP1)
  Cloning method: Restriction Enzyme; 5′ cloning site Unknown (unknown if destroyed)
Terms and licenses: Academic/Nonprofit Terms; Industry Terms: Not Available to Industry
How to cite: pEGFPc1 PTEN C124S was a gift from Michele Pagano (Addgene plasmid # 237340 ; http://n2t.net/addgene:237340 ; RRID:Addgene_237340)
